Addgene plasmid #130056: pRDAX-493 C-Tag GFP[2] L10 Piezo1 EBPF2
Purpose: PPI (BiFC/TriFC) assay vector
Depositing lab: Gary Lewin. Depositing organization: Max-Delbrueck-Centrum fuer Molekulare Medizin (MDC).
Backbone
  Vector backbone: custom built
  Vector type: Mammalian Expression
Growth in bacteria
  Bacterial resistance: Ampicillin, 100 μg/mL
  Growth temperature: 37°C
  Growth strain: DH5alpha
  Copy number: High Copy
Gene/Insert
  Gene/Insert name: Piezo1
  Species: M. musculus (mouse)
  Entrez Gene: Piezo1 (a.k.a. 9630020g22, Fam38a, mKIAA0233)
  Cloning method: Restriction Enzyme; 5′ cloning site unknown (unknown if destroyed); 3′ cloning site unknown (unknown if destroyed)
Terms and licenses: Academic/Nonprofit Terms; Industry Terms: Not Available to Industry
How to cite: pRDAX-493 C-Tag GFP[2] L10 Piezo1 EBPF2 was a gift from Gary Lewin (Addgene plasmid # 130056 ; http://n2t.net/addgene:130056 ; RRID:Addgene_130056)
