[The description below was written by a language model from this plasmid's Addgene catalogue record and pLannotate feature annotations shown in this document.]
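Description:
pRDAX-493 C-Tag GFP[2] L10 Piezo1 EBPF2 is a 13.6 kb mammalian expression plasmid on a custom-built backbone, designed as a protein–protein interaction assay vector for bimolecular or trimolecular fluorescence complementation (BiFC/TriFC). It is propagated in E. coli as a high-copy plasmid through a ColE1/pUC-type origin and is selected with ampicillin via the β-lactamase gene and its native promoter.

The expression cassette is driven by the human cytomegalovirus immediate early enhancer and promoter, followed by a chimeric β-globin/immunoglobulin intron that promotes efficient processing of the transcript. This leads into the coding sequence for mouse Piezo1, the large pore-forming subunit of a mechanosensitive non-specific cation channel. The plasmid name indicates that Piezo1 carries a C-terminal split-GFP fragment ("GFP[2]") joined through a linker ("L10"). The automated annotation does not call this tag as a separate feature, although a short unannotated stretch lies between the Piezo1 coding region and the next element, so the tag's exact identity and boundaries cannot be confirmed from the record. Downstream, an EMCV IRES allows cap-independent translation of EBFP2 from the same transcript, giving a blue fluorescent marker that identifies transfected cells independently of any complementation signal. A second chimeric intron, a WPRE and the bovine growth hormone polyadenylation signal complete the transcription unit. A T3 promoter, a small β-globin fragment and a rabbit β-globin poly(A) signal are also present in the backbone.

In use, the construct would be co-expressed with partner vectors carrying the complementary GFP fragment(s) fused to candidate interactors, so that reconstituted green fluorescence reports proximity to Piezo1.
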