Features (pLannotate 1.2.2; 15 found; start..end, strand, type, name):
    155..532     +  enhancer       CMV enhancer: human cytomegalovirus immediate early enhancer
    534..733     +  promoter       CMV promoter: human cytomegalovirus (CMV) immediate early promoter
    872..1004    +  intron         chimeric intron: chimera between introns from human β-globin and immunoglobulin heavy chain genes
   1025..8665    +  CDS            Piezo1: PIEZ1_MOUSE - Also known as Fam38a. Experimental evidence at protein level: Swiss-Prot protein existence level 1. Pore-forming subunit of a mechanosensitive non-specific cation channel. Generates currents characterized by a linear current- voltage relationship that are sensitive to ruthenium red and gadolinium. Plays a key role in epithelial cell adhesion by maintaining integrin activation through R-Ras recruitment to the ER, most probably in its activated state, and subsequent stimulation of calpain signaling. In the kidney, may contribute to the detection of intraluminal pressure changes and
   8775..9361    +  misc_feature   IRES2: internal ribosome entry site (IRES) of the encephalomyocarditis virus (EMCV)
   9362..10081   +  CDS            EBFP2: enhanced blue variant of GFP (Ai et al., 2007) mammalian codon-optimized
  10127..10259   +  intron         chimeric intron: chimera between introns from human β-globin and immunoglobulin heavy chain genes
  10268..10856   +  misc_feature   WPRE: woodchuck hepatitis virus posttranscriptional regulatory element
  10889..11000   +  polyA_signal   bGH poly(A) signal: bovine growth hormone polyadenylation signal
  11096..11114   -  promoter       T3 promoter: promoter for bacteriophage T3 RNA polymerase
  11173..11247   +  CDS            HBB (fragment): HBB_PONPY - Experimental evidence at transcript level: Swiss-Prot protein existence level 2. Involved in oxygen transport from the lung to the various peripheral tissues. From Pongo pygmaeus (Bornean orangutan).
  11318..11373   +  polyA_signal   β-globin poly(A) signal: rabbit β-globin polyadenylation signal (Gil and Proudfoot, 1987)
  11752..12340   -  rep_origin     ori: high-copy-number ColE1/pMB1/pBR322/pUC origin of replication
  12511..13371   -  CDS            AmpR: β-lactamase; bla; confers resistance to ampicillin, carbenicillin, and related antibiotics
  13372..13476   -  promoter       AmpR promoter: bla
>Addgene plasmid #130056 | pRDAX-493 C-Tag GFP[2] L10 Piezo1 EBPF2 | addgene full sequence | sequence record 339958 | Addgene NGS Result
GCCTGCCTCCAGGCCTCAATATTGGCCATTAGCCATATTATTCATTGGTTATATAGCATAAATCAATATT
GGCTATTGGCCATTGCATACGTTGTATCTATATCATAATATGTACATTTATATTGGCTCATGTCCAATAT
GACCGCCATGTTGGCATTGATTATTGACTAGTTATTAATAGTAATCAATTACGGGGTCATTAGTTCATAG
CCCATATATGGAGTTCCGCGTTACATAACTTACGGTAAATGGCCCGCCTGGCTGACCGCCCAACGACCCC
CGCCCATTGACGTCAATAATGACGTATGTTCCCATAGTAACGCCAATAGGGACTTTCCATTGACGTCAAT
GGGTGGAGTATTTACGGTAAACTGCCCACTTGGCAGTACATCAAGTGTATCATATGCCAAGTCCGCCCCC
TATTGACGTCAATGACGGTAAATGGCCCGCCTGGCATTATGCCCAGTACATGACCTTACGGGACTTTCCT
ACTTGGCAGTACATCTACGTATTAGTCATCGCTATTACCATGGTGATGCGGTTTTGGCAGTACACCAATG
GGCGTGGATAGCGGTTTGACTCACGGGGATTTCCAAGTCTCCACCCCATTGACGTCAATGGGAGTTTGTT
TTGGCACCAAAATCAACGGGACTTTCCAAAATGTCGTAATAACCCCGCCCCGTTGACGCAAATGGGCGGT
AGGCGTGTACGGTGGGAGGTCTATATAAGCAGAGCTCGTTTAGTGAACCGTCAGATCACTAGAAGCTTTA
TTGCGGTAGTTTATCACAGTTAAATTGCTAACGCAGTCAGTGCTTCTGACACAACAGTCTCGAACTTAAG
CTGCAGAAGTTGGTCGTGAGGCACTGGGCAGGTAAGTATCAAGGTTACAAGACAGGTTTAAGGAGACCAA
TAGAAACTGGGCTTGTCGAGACAGAGAAGACTCTTGCGTTTCTGATAGGCACCTATTGGTCTTACTGACA
TCCACTTTGCCTTTCTCTCCACAGGTGTCCACTCCCAGGCCACCATGGAGCCGCACGTGCTGGGCGCCGG
GCTCTACTGGCTGTTGCTGCCCTGCACGCTCCTGGCGGCCTCCCTGTTACGCTTCAATGCTCTCTCGCTG
GTCTATTTGCTGTTTCTACTGCTGCTGCCCTGGCTTCCAGGCCCCTCAAGACACAGCATACCAGGTCACA
CAGGTCGCCTGCTCCGTGCACTACTCTGCCTCAGCCTCCTCTTCCTGGTGGCCCACCTTGCCTTTCAGAT
ATGCCTACACACCGTGCCTCACCTGGACCAGTTTCTGGGACAAAACGGTAGCCTTTGGGTGAAGGTGTCT
CAACACATAGGGGTTACGAGGCTGGACCTGAAGGACATCTTTAACACCACCAGGCTGGTAGCACCTGACC
TGGGAGTGCTGCTGGCGTCCTCCCTTTGCCTTGGCCTCTGTGGACGCCTCACGAGGAAAGCCGGGCAGAG
TCGGCGCACCCAGGAGCTGCAGGATGATGACGATGACGATGATGACGACGATGAAGACATAGATGCTGCC
CCAGCCGTGGGGCTGAAGGGAGCCCCTGCCCTGGCAACCAAACGCAGGCTGTGGCTGGCCTCCCGCTTCC
GGGTCACGGCCCACTGGCTGCTGATGACCTCTGGACGGACGCTGGTCATTGTGTTGCTGGCCCTGGCAGG
CATAGCCCACCCTTCGGCCTTCTCCAGCATCTACCTGGTGGTGTTCCTGGCCATCTGCACCTGGTGGTCC
TGTCACTTTCCTCTCAGCCCCCTGGGCTTTAACACCCTCTGTGTCATGGTGAGCTGTTTTGGTGCCGGCC
ATCTCATTTGCCTATACTGCTATCAGACACCATTTATCCAGGACATGTTACCCCCTGGGAACATCTGGGC
CAGGCTATTTGGTCTCAAGAACTTCGTAGACCTCCCTAACTACTCCAGCCCCAACGCCCTGGTACTCAAC
ACTAAGCACGCCTGGCCCATCTATGTGAGTCCCGGAATCCTGCTGCTGCTATATTACACAGCCACCTCTC
TCCTGAAGCTCCACAAGAGCTGTCCCTCAGAGCTGAGGAAGGAGACACCCAGGGAGGATGAGGAGCATGA
GCTGGAACTGGACCACCTGGAGCCAGAGCCCCAGGCTAGGGACGCCACCCAGGGTGAGATGCCCATGACC
ACGGAACCTGACCTTGACAACTGCACCGTGCATGTACTAACCAGCCAGAGCCCTGTCCGCCAGCGTCCAG
TTCGCCCCAGGCTGGCTGAGCTGAAAGAGATGTCACCGCTACATGGCCTGGGCCACCTCATCATGGACCA
GAGCTATGTGTGTGCCCTGATTGCCATGATGGTGTGGAGCATCATGTACCACAGTTGGCTGACCTTCGTC
CTGCTGCTCTGGGCCTGCCTCATCTGGACGGTGCGTAGCCGTCACCAGCTGGCTATGCTCTGCTCGCCCT
GCATCCTGCTGTATGGGCTGACGCTCTGCTGCCTGAGGTATGTGTGGGCCATGGAACTTCCTGAGCTGCC
CACCACCCTGGGCCCTGTCAGCCTGCACCAGTTGGGACTGGAACACACACGCTACCCTTGCCTGGACCTC
GGTGCCATGCTCCTCTATCTGCTCACATTCTGGCTCCTTCTGCGTCAGTTCGTGAAGGAGAAGCTGCTGA
AGAAGCAAAAGGTGCCTGCGGCGCTGCTGGAGGTCACGGTGGCCGACACTGAGCCCACACAGACCCAGAC
GCTGCTGCGGAGCCTGGGGGAGCTGGTCACCGGCATCTACGTCAAATACTGGATCTATGTGTGCGCCGGC
ATGTTCATTGTGGTCAGCTTCGCCGGCCGCCTGGTGGTCTACAAAATCGTCTACATGTTCCTCTTCCTGC
TGTGCCTCACCTTGTTCCAGGTCTACTACACCCTGTGGAGGAAGCTGCTACGTGTCTTCTGGTGGCTCGT
GGTGGCCTATACAATGCTCGTGCTCATCGCTGTGTACACCTTCCAGTTCCAGGACTTCCCCACCTATTGG
CGCAACCTCACGGGCTTCACAGACGAGCAGTTGGGCGACCTGGGCCTGGAGCAGTTCAGTGTGTCGGAGC
TCTTTTCCAGTATCCTCATCCCTGGCTTCTTCCTGCTGGCCTGCATCCTGCAGCTGCACTACTTCCACAG
ACCGTTCATGCAGCTCACTGACCTGGAGCACGTGCCGCCACCAGGCACCCGCCACCCTCGATGGGCTCAC
AGGCAGGATGCAGTGAGCGAGGCCCCTCTGCTTGAGCATCAGGAGGAAGAGGAAGTCTTCAGGGAAGATG
GGCAGAGCATGGATGGGCCCCACCAGGCCACACAGGTCCCTGAGGGTACGGCCAGCAAGTGGGGCCTGGT
GGCTGACCGGCTGCTGGACCTAGCGGCCAGCTTCTCGGCTGTCCTCACCCGAATCCAGGTGTTCGTTCGG
CGCTTGCTAGAACTTCACGTCTTCAAGCTGGTGGCCCTCTACACTGTCTGGGTGGCCCTGAAAGAAGTGT
CTGTGATGAACCTGCTGCTGGTGGTGCTATGGGCCTTCGCCTTGCCCTATCCGCGCTTCCGGCCCATGGC
TTCCTGCCTGTCCACCGTGTGGACCTGTATCATCATTGTATGCAAGATGCTCTATCAGCTCAAGATTGTC
AACCCGCATGAGTACTCCAGCAACTGCACTGAGCCCTTCCCCAACAATACCAACTTGCAGCCTTTGGAGA
TCAACCAGTCTTTGCTGTACCGTGGCCCTGTTGACCCTGCCAACTGGTTTGGGGTGCGGAAGGGTTACCC
CAACTTGGGCTATATCCAGAACCACCTGCAGATCCTTCTGTTGCTGGTGTTTGAGGCCGTGGTGTACCGG
CGCCAAGAGCACTACCGCCGGCAGCACCAGCAGGCCCCTCTGCCCGCCCAGGCTGTGTGCGCAGATGGCA
CCCGCCAGAGGTTGGACCAGGACCTACTTAGCTGCCTCAAGTATTTCATCAACTTCTTCTTCTACAAATT
CGGGCTGGAGATCTGCTTCTTGATGGCCGTGAATGTGATTGGGCAGCGTATGAACTTCATGGTGATCTTA
CACGGTTGCTGGTTGGTGGCCATCCTTACACGCCGGCGCCGTGAGGCCATCGCCCGCCTCTGGCCTAACT
ACTGTCTGTTCCTCACGCTGTTCCTGCTGTACCAGTACCTGCTGTGTTTGGGCATGCCCCCTGCACTGTG
CATTGACTATCCATGGCGCTGGAGCAAGGCCATCCCCATGAATTCCGCCCTCATCAAGTGGCTGTACCTA
CCTGACTTCTTCAGAGCCCCCAACTCCACCAACCTTATCAGTGACTTCCTCCTGCTGCTTTGCGCCTCCC
AGCAGTGGCAGGTCTTCTCAGCGGAGCGAACGGAGGAGTGGCAACGCATGGCGGGCATCAACACTGACCA
CCTGGAGCCCCTGCGTGGGGAGCCCAACCCTATACCCAACTTCATCCACTGCAGGTCCTATCTGGATATG
CTGAAGGTGGCCGTCTTCCGCTACCTGTTCTGGCTGGTGCTCGTTGTGGTGTTTGTTGCGGGGGCCACCC
GCATAAGCATCTTCGGGCTGGGGTACCTGCTAGCCTGCTTCTACCTGCTGCTGTTTGGCACTACCCTGCT
GCAGAAGGACACGCGAGCCCAGCTCGTGCTGTGGGACTGCCTCATCCTCTATAATGTCACTGTCATCATC
TCTAAGAATATGCTGTCGCTCCTGTCCTGTGTCTTCGTGGAGCAAATGCAGAGCAACTTCTGCTGGGTCA
TCCAGCTCTTCAGCCTCGTGTGCACAGTCAAAGGCTACTATGATCCCAAAGAGATGATGACCAGGGACCG
GGACTGCCTGCTGCCTGTGGAGGAGGCCGGGATCATCTGGGACAGTATCTGCTTCTTCTTCCTGCTCTTG
CAACGGCGCATCTTTCTCAGCCACTACTTCCTGCATGTCAGCGCTGACCTGAAAGCCACAGCCCTGCAGG
CATCCAGGGGCTTTGCCCTCTACAATGCAGCCAACCTGAAGAGCATCAACTTCCATCGCCAGATTGAGGA
GAAGTCCCTGGCCCAGCTGAAAAGACAGATGAAGCGCATCCGTGCCAAACAGGAGAAGTACAGGCAGAGC
CAGGCAAGTCGTGGCCAACTCCAGTCCAAAGACCCTCAGGATCCCAGCCAGGAGCCAGGGCCTGACAGCC
CAGGGGGCTCCTCCCCGCCACGGAGACAGTGGTGGCGCCCCTGGCTGGACCACGCCACAGTCATCCACTC
TGGCGACTACTTCCTGTTTGAGTCAGATAGCGAGGAGGAAGAGGAGGCCCTACCTGAGGACCCCAGGCCT
GCAGCTCAGAGTGCCTTCCAGATGGCATACCAGGCATGGGTAACCAATGCCCAGACAGTGCTGAGGCAGC
GTCGGGAGCGGGCACGGCAGGAGCGGGCAGAGCAGCTGGCTTCTGGAGGTGACTTGAACCCAGATGTGGA
ACCAGTAGATGTCCCAGAAGATGAGATGGCAGGCCGTAGCCACATGATGCAGCGTGTGCTAAGCACCATG
CAGTTCCTGTGGGTGCTGGGCCAGGCCACGGTAGACGGGCTGACGCGCTGGCTGCGTGCATTCACGAAGC
ACCACCGCACCATGAGCGATGTGCTGTGCGCAGAGCGCTACCTGCTCACCCAGGAGCTTCTTCGGGTTGG
AGAGGTACGCCGAGGTGTGCTGGACCAGCTTTATGTGGGTGAAGATGAGGCCACATTGTCAGGTCCCGTG
GAGACCCGGGATGGACCCAGCACAGCCTCAAGTGGGCTGGGAGCCGAAGAGCCTTTGAGTAGCATGACAG
ACGACACCAGCAGCCCCCTGAGCACAGGCTATAACACCCGCAGTGGCAGTGAGGAGATTGTCACCGACGC
TGGGGACCTCCAGGCTGGGACCTCCCTGCACGGCTCCCAAGAGCTTTTAGCCAATGCTCGTACCCGGATG
CGCACGGCCAGCGAGCTGCTACTGGATAGGCGCCTGCATATCCCTGAGCTGGAGGAGGCCGAGCGGTTTG
AGGCACAGCAGGGCCGGACTCTGCGGCTGCTCAGGGCTGGGTACCAGTGCGTGGCGGCACACTCGGAGCT
GCTCTGTTACTTCATCATCATCCTTAACCACATGGTGACAGCCTCGGCTGCCTCCCTGGTGCTGCCCGTG
CTTGTGTTCCTGTGGGCCATGCTGACCATCCCGAGGCCTAGCAAGCGCTTTTGGATGACAGCTATCGTCT
TCACTGAGGTCATGGTGGTCACCAAATACCTGTTCCAGTTCGGCTTCTTCCCCTGGAACAGCTACGTTGT
GCTGCGGCGCTATGAGAACAAGCCCTACTTCCCTCCGCGAATCCTGGGCCTTGAGAAAACGGACAGCTAC
ATCAAGTATGACCTGGTGCAGCTCATGGCCCTCTTCTTCCACCGCTCGCAGCTACTGTGTTATGGCCTCT
GGGACCATGAGGAGGATCGCTATCCCAAGGACCATTGCAGGAGTAGTGTGAAGGACCGGGAGGCCAAGGA
AGAGCCAGAAGCTAAGCTGGAATCGCAGTCTGAGACAGGCACTGGGCATCCCAAGGAGCCAGTGTTGGCC
GGTACTCCCAGGGACCACATCCAAGGGAAAGGAAGTATTAGATCCAAGGATGTTATCCAAGATCCCCCAG
AGGACCTTAAGCCCCGGCACACGAGGCACATCAGCATACGCTTCAGGAGGCGCAAGGAGACTCCAGGACC
CAAAGGAACAGCAGTCATGGAGACTGAGCACGAGGAGGGAGAAGGAAAAGAAACTACAGAGAGAAAGAGG
CCGCGTCACACTCAAGAAAAATCGAAGTTTCGGGAGAGAATGAAGGCAGCTGGGCGCCGGCTGCAGAGCT
TCTGTGTGTCACTGGCCCAGAGCTTCTACCAACCCTTGCAGCGTTTCTTCCATGACATTCTGCACACAAA
GTACCGGGCGGCCACCGACGTCTACGCCCTCATGTTCCTGGCCGATATTGTCGACATCATCATCATCATC
TTTGGTTTTTGGGCTTTTGGGAAGCACTCTGCAGCCACAGACATTGCATCCTCGCTGTCAGATGACCAGG
TGCCACAGGCCTTCCTGTTCATGCTGCTGGTCCAGTTTGGCACCATGGTCATCGACCGTGCCCTCTACCT
GCGCAAGACTGTCCTGGGAAAGCTGGCCTTTCAGGTGGTCCTGGTGGTGGCGATTCACATCTGGATGTTC
TTTATCTTACCGGCTGTCACTGAGAGGATGTTCAGCCAGAATGCGGTGGCACAGCTGTGGTACTTCGTCA
AGTGCATTTACTTTGCCCTGTCCGCCTACCAGATCCGCTGTGGCTACCCCACCCGTATCTTGGGCAACTT
CCTCACCAAGAAATACAACCATCTAAACCTCTTCCTTTTCCAGGGGTTCCGTCTAGTGCCGTTCCTGGTG
GAGCTGCGGGCCGTCATGGACTGGGTGTGGACCGACACCACGCTGTCCCTGTCCAACTGGATGTGTGTGG
AAGACATCTATGCCAACATCTTTATCATCAAGTGCAGCCGAGAGACAGAGAAGAAATACCCCCAGCCCAA
GGGGCAGAAGAAGAAGAAAATTGTCAAGTATGGTATGGGAGGCCTCATTATCCTCTTCCTCATCGCCATC
ATCTGGTTCCCTCTGCTCTTCATGTCACTGATCCGCTCTGTGGTCGGGGTCGTCAACCAGCCCATTGATG
TCACCGTCACCCTCAAGCTAGGCGGCTATGAGCCACTGTTCACCATGAGCGCCCAGCAGCCATCCATTGT
GCCATTCACACCCCAGGCCTACGAGGAGCTGTCCCAGCAGTTTGACCCCTATCCACTAGCCATGCAGTTC
ATTAGCCAGTACAGTCCTGAGGACATCGTCACTGCACAGATCGAGGGCAGCTCGGGGGCGCTGTGGCGCA
TCAGCCCACCCAGCCGAGCCCAGATGAAGCAGGAGCTGTACAACGGCACAGCCGACATTACACTGCGCTT
TACCTGGAATTTCCAAAGGGACCTGGCCAAGGGTGGCACTGTGGAGTATACTAATGAGAAGCACACCTTG
GAGCTGGCCCCCAACAGTACGGCACGAAGGCAGCTGGCCCAACTGCTCGAGGGCAGACCTGACCAGTCAG
TGGTCATTCCCCATCTCTTCCCCAAGTACATTCGTGCTCCCAATGGGCCTGAAGCCAACCCTGTGAAGCA
GCTGCAGCCAGATGAGGAAGAGGACTACCTTGGTGTGCGCATCCAGCTGCGGAGGGAGCAAGTGGGCACA
GGGGCCTCTGGGGAGCAAGCGGGCACCAAGGCCTCCGACTTCCTCGAGTGGTGGGTCATCGAGCTGCAGG
ACTGCAAGGCTGACTGCAACCTGCTGCCCATGGTCATCTTCAGTGACAAGGTCAGCCCACCTAGCCTGGG
CTTCCTGGCCGGCTACGGGATTGTGGGGCTGTATGTCTCCATCGTGCTGGTGGTTGGCAAGTTTGTGCGG
GGCTTCTTCAGCGAGATCTCTCACTCCATCATGTTCGAGGAACTGCCGTGTGTGGACCGCATCCTCAAGC
TGTGCCAGGACATCTTCTTGGTGCGCGAGACCCGGGAGCTGGAGCTGGAGGAGGAGCTATACGCCAAGCT
CATCTTCCTGTACCGATCTCCAGAGACCATGATTAAGTGGACACGTGAGAGGGAGGGGAGCTCTGCCAGC
GGTGGCAGCACCTCCGAAAAGAGGGACCACATGGTGCTGCTCGAGTACGTCACAGCAGCTGGCATCACCG
ATGCCAGCTAAGAATTCAGATCCGCCCCTCTCCCTCCCCCCCCCCTAACGTTACTGGCCGAAGCCGCTTG
GAATAAGGCCGGTGTGCGTTTGTCTATATGTTATTTTCCACCATATTGCCGTCTTTTGGCAATGTGAGGG
CCCGGAAACCTGGCCCTGTCTTCTTGACGAGCATTCCTAGGGGTCTTTCCCCTCTCGCCAAAGGAATGCA
AGGTCTGTTGAATGTCGTGAAGGAAGCAGTTCCTCTGGTAGCTTCTTGAAGACAAACAACGTCTGTAGCG
ACCCTTTGCAGGCAGCGGAACCCCCCACCTGGCGACAGGTGCCTCTGCGGCCAAAAGCCACGTGTATAAG
ATACACCTGCAAAGGCGGCACAACCCCAGTGCCACGTTGTGAGTTGGATAGTTGTGGAAAGAGTCAAATG
GCTCTCCTCAAGCGTATTCAACAAGGGGCTGAAGGATGCCCAGAAGGTACCCCATTGTATGGGATCTGAT
CTGGGGCCTCGGTACACATGCTTTACATGTGTTTAGTCGAGGTTAAAAAAACGTCTAGGCCCCCCGAACC
ACGGGGACGTGGTTTTCCTTTGAAAAACACGATGATAATATGGCCACAACCATGGTGAGCAAGGGCGAGG
AGCTGTTCACCGGGGTGGTGCCCATCCTGGTCGAGCTGGACGGCGACGTAAACGGCCACAAGTTCAGCGT
GAGGGGCGAGGGCGAGGGCGATGCCACCAACGGCAAGCTGACCCTGAAGTTCATCTGCACCACCGGCAAG
CTGCCCGTGCCCTGGCCCACCCTCGTGACCACCCTGAGCCACGGCGTGCAGTGCTTCGCCCGCTACCCCG
ACCACATGAAGCAGCACGACTTCTTCAAGTCCGCCATGCCCGAAGGCTACGTCCAGGAGCGCACCATCTT
CTTCAAGGACGACGGCACCTACAAGACCCGCGCCGAGGTGAAGTTCGAGGGCGACACCCTGGTGAACCGC
ATCGAGCTGAAGGGCGTCGACTTCAAGGAGGACGGCAACATCCTGGGGCACAAGCTGGAGTACAACTTCA
ACAGCCACAACATCTATATCATGGCCGTCAAGCAGAAGAACGGCATCAAGGTGAACTTCAAGATCCGCCA
CAACGTGGAGGACGGCAGCGTGCAGCTCGCCGACCACTACCAGCAGAACACCCCCATCGGCGACGGCCCC
GTGCTGCTGCCCGACAGCCACTACCTGAGCACCCAGTCCGTGCTGAGCAAAGACCCCAACGAGAAGCGCG
ATCACATGGTCCTGCTGGAGTTCCGCACCGCCGCCGGGATCACTCTCGGCATGGACGAGCTGTACAAGTA
AACCGGTGCTCGAGGTACCGATGAATAGCTAAGGTCGAGGCCGCAGGTAAGTATCAAGGTTACAAGACAG
GTTTAAGGAGACCAATAGAAACTGGGCTTGTCGAGACAGAGAAGACTCTTGCGTTTCTGATAGGCACCTA
TTGGTCTTACTGACATCCACTTTGCCTTTCTCTCCACAGGTGTCGACAATCAACCTCTGGATTACAAAAT
TTGTGAAAGATTGACTGGTATTCTTAACTATGTTGCTCCTTTTACGCTATGTGGATACGCTGCTTTAATG
CCTTTGTATCATGCTATTGCTTCCCGTATGGCTTTCATTTTCTCCTCCTTGTATAAATCCTGGTTGCTGT
CTCTTTATGAGGAGTTGTGGCCCGTTGTCAGGCAACGTGGCGTGGTGTGCACTGTGTTTGCTGACGCAAC
CCCCACTGGTTGGGGCATTGCCACCACCTGTCAGCTCCTTTCCGGGACTTTCGCTTTCCCCCTCCCTATT
GCCACGGCGGAACTCATCGCCGCCTGCCTTGCCCGCTGCTGGACAGGGGCTCGGCTGTTGGGCACTGACA
ATTCCGTGGTGTTGTCGGGGAAGCTGACGTCCTTTCCATGGCTGCTCGCCTGTGTTGCCACCTGGATTCT
GCGCGGGACGTCCTTCTGCTACGTCCCTTCGGCCCTCAATCCAGCGGACCTTCCTTCCCGCGGCCTGCTG
CCGGCTCTGCGGCCTCTTCCGCGTCTTCGCCTTCGCCCTCAGACGAGTCGGATCTCCCTTTGGGCCGCCT
CCCCGCCTGGAATTCGAGCTCGGTACGATCAGCCTCGACTGTGCCTTCTAGTTGCCAGCCATCTGTTGTT
TGCCCCTCCCCCGTGCCTTCCTTGACCCTGGAAGGTGCCACTCCCACTGTCCTTTCCTAATAAAATGAGG
AAATTGCATCGCATTGTCTGAGTAGGTGTCATTCTATTCTGGGGGGTGGGGTGGGGCAGGACAGCAAGGG
GGAGGATTGGGAAGACAATAGCCCAGCTTTTGTTCCCTTTAGTGAGGGTTAATTGCGCGCTTGGCGTAAT
CATGGTCATAGCTGTTTCCTGTGTGAAATTGTTATCCGCTAATTCACTCCTCAGGTGCAGGCTGCCTATC
AGAAGGTGGTGGCTGGTGTGGCCAATGCCCTGGCTCACAAATACCACTGAGATCTTTTTCCCTCTGCCAA
AAATTATGGGGACATCATGAAGCCCCTTGAGCATCTGACTTCTGGCTAATAAAGGAAATTTATTTTCATT
GCAATAGTGTGTTGGAATTTTTTGTGTCTCTCACTCGGAAGGACATATGGGAGGGCAAATCATTTAAAAC
ATCAGAATGAGTATTTGGTTTAGAGTTTGGCAACATATGCCCATATGCTGGCTGCCATGAACAAAGGTTG
GCTATAAAGAGGTCATCAGTATATGAAACAGCCCCCTGCTGTCCATTCCTTATTCCATAGAAAAGCCTTG
ACTTGAGGTTAGATTTTTTTTATATTTTGTTTTGTGTTATTTTTTTCTTTAACATCCCTAAAATTTTCCT
TACATGTTTTACTAGCCAGATTTTTCCTCCTCTCCTGACTACTCCCAGTCATAGCTGTCCCTCTTCTCTT
ATGGAGATCGGCCGGCCGCCGGCGTCGACGCGCGCGGCCGCGGCGCGCCGTTGCTGGCGTTTTTCCATAG
GCTCCGCCCCCCTGACGAGCATCACAAAAATCGACGCTCAAGTCAGAGGTGGCGAAACCCGACAGGACTA
TAAAGATACCAGGCGTTTCCCCCTGGAAGCTCCCTCGTGCGCTCTCCTGTTCCGACCCTGCCGCTTACCG
GATACCTGTCCGCCTTTCTCCCTTCGGGAAGCGTGGCGCTTTCTCATAGCTCACGCTGTAGGTATCTCAG
TTCGGTGTAGGTCGTTCGCTCCAAGCTGGGCTGTGTGCACGAACCCCCCGTTCAGCCCGACCGCTGCGCC
TTATCCGGTAACTATCGTCTTGAGTCCAACCCGGTAAGACACGACTTATCGCCACTGGCAGCAGCCACTG
GTAACAGGATTAGCAGAGCGAGGTATGTAGGCGGTGCTACAGAGTTCTTGAAGTGGTGGCCTAACTACGG
CTACACTAGAAGAACAGTATTTGGTATCTGCGCTCTGCTGAAGCCAGTTACCTTCGGAAAAAGAGTTGGT
AGCTCTTGATCCGGCAAACAAACCACCGCTGGTAGCGGTGGTTTTTTTGTTTGCAAGCAGCAGATTACGC
GCAGAAAAAAAGGATCTCAAGAAGATCCTTTGATCTTTTCTACGGGGTCTGACGCTCAGTGGAACGAAAA
CTCACGTTAAGGGATTTTGGTCATGAGATTATCAAAAAGGATCTTCACCTAGATCCTTTTAAATTAAAAA
TGAAGTTTTAAATCAATCTAAAGTATATATGAGTAAACTTGGTCTGACAGTTACCAATGCTTAATCAGTG
AGGCACCTATCTCAGCGATCTGTCTATTTCGTTCATCCATAGTTGCCTGACTCCCCGTCGTGTAGATAAC
TACGATACGGGAGGGCTTACCATCTGGCCCCAGTGCTGCAATGATACCGCGAGACCCACGCTCACCGGCT
CCAGATTTATCAGCAATAAACCAGCCAGCCGGAAGGGCCGAGCGCAGAAGTGGTCCTGCAACTTTATCCG
CCTCCATCCAGTCTATTAATTGTTGCCGGGAAGCTAGAGTAAGTAGTTCGCCAGTTAATAGTTTGCGCAA
CGTTGTTGCCATTGCTACAGGCATCGTGGTGTCACGCTCGTCGTTTGGTATGGCTTCATTCAGCTCCGGT
TCCCAACGATCAAGGCGAGTTACATGATCCCCCATGTTGTGCAAAAAAGCGGTTAGCTCCTTCGGTCCTC
CGATCGTTGTCAGAAGTAAGTTGGCCGCAGTGTTATCACTCATGGTTATGGCAGCACTGCATAATTCTCT
TACTGTCATGCCATCCGTAAGATGCTTTTCTGTGACTGGTGAGTACTCAACCAAGTCATTCTGAGAATAG
TGTATGCGGCGACCGAGTTGCTCTTGCCCGGCGTCAATACGGGATAATACCGCGCCACATAGCAGAACTT
TAAAAGTGCTCATCATTGGAAAACGTTCTTCGGGGCGAAAACTCTCAAGGATCTTACCGCTGTTGAGATC
CAGTTCGATGTAACCCACTCGTGCACCCAACTGATCTTCAGCATCTTTTACTTTCACCAGCGTTTCTGGG
TGAGCAAAAACAGGAAGGCAAAATGCCGCAAAAAAGGGAATAAGGGCGACACGGAAATGTTGAATACTCA
TACTCTTCCTTTTTCAATATTATTGAAGCATTTATCAGGGTTATTGTCTCATGAGCGGATACATATTTGA
ATGTATTTAGAAAAATAAACAAATAGGGGTTCCGCGCACATTTCCCCGAAAAGTGCCACCTGACGTCTAA
GAAACCATTATTATCATGACATTAACCTATAAAAATAGGCGTATCACGAGGCCCTTTCGTCTACGCGCGC
GCCGGCGGCGCGCCGTCGACGGCCGGCCGCGGCCGC
